>Addgene plasmid #32381 | GW1-Peredox-mCherry-NLS | depositor full sequence | sequence record 37023 | GW1-Peredox-mCherry-NLS sequence 8075 bps
TCCGAGTCCGATACCGATAAAGATTCTGAATCGGAGTGAGTGCCGCGTCCGAGAGCGTTCCCTGTCCACG
TCCACCATCGGCGGAGCAGGTGTGCCTGAGGCCTCTAGATTGGGCCCACCATGGTTGCTAGCAAAGTTCC
TGAAGCAGCCATTTCCAGACTGATTACTTACCTGAGAATTCTGGAAGAGCTGGAAGCCCAAGGTGTACAC
CGCACCGCCTCCGAGCAACTGGGCGAGCTGGCCCAGGTCACCGCCTTCCAGGTTGATAAGGACCTGTCCT
ACTTCGGCTCCTACGGCACTGACGGCGTTGGCTACACTGTACCGGTCCTCAAGAGAGAACTGCGCCATAT
CCTCGGTCTGAACCGCAAATGGGGCCTGTGCATCGTGGGGATGGGCCGCCTGGGATCCGCTCTTGCTGAT
TGGCCTGGTTTTGGCGAGAGCTTCGAGCTGCGCGGTTTCTTCGATGTTGACCCAGGTATGGTTGGTCGGC
CGGTTCGCGGTGGTGTTATCGAACACGTTGATCTGCTGCCCCAGCGCGTACCTGGTCGCATCGAAATCGC
TCTGCTGACGGTTCCACGCGAGGCAGCACAGAAGGCTGCCGACCTGCTGGTTGCCGCTGGCATCAAGGGC
ATCCTGAACTTCGCTCCAGTTGTACTGGAGGTTCCCAAGGAAGTGGCTGTTGAGAACGTTGACATCCTGG
CCGGTCTGACGCGTCTGAGCTTTGCCATTCTGAACCCCACGTGGAGCGCAGCAGGTGGGCATGGTTTCAC
TGCTCACAACGTGTATATCATGGCTGACAAACAGAAGAACGGTATCAAGGCCAACTTCAAGATCCGCCAC
AACATCGAAGACGGCGGCGTTCAGCTGGCTGATCACTACCAGCAGAACACCCCAATCGGCGACGGCCCTG
TTCTGCTGCCTGACAACCACTACTTAAGCATCCAGTCTAAACTGTCCAAAGACCCAAACGAGAAGCGCGA
CCACATGGTTCTGCTGGAATTTGTTACCGCCGCTGGCATCACCCACGGCATGGACGAACTGTACAAGGGC
GGCACCGGGGGATCTATGGTTTCCAAAGGCGAGGAACTGTTCACTGGTGTTGTTCCTATCCTGGTTGAAC
TGGACGGCGACGTTAACGGCCACAAATTCAGCGTTAGCGGGGAAGGCGAAGGAGACGCTACCTACGGCAA
GCTGACTCTGAAGTTCATCTGCACCACTGGCAAGCTGCCTGTTCCTTGGCCTACCCTGGTTACTACCTTC
TCCTATGGTGTTATGGTTTTCGCCAGATATCCTGACCACATGAAGCAGCACGACTTCTTCAAGAGCGCCA
TGCCTGAGGGCTACGTTCAGGAACGCACCATCTTTTTCAAGGACGACGGCAACTATAAGACACGCGCTGA
GGTTAAGTTCGAGGGCGACACTCTGGTTAACCGCATCGAGCTGAAGGGCATCGACTTCAAGGAGGACGGC
AACATCCTGGGCCATAAGCTTGAATATAACACCAAGGTACCTGAAGCCGCCATCAGCCGCCTCATCACTT
ACCTCCGCATCCTGGAGGAGCTCGAAGCCCAAGGCGTTCACCGCACTGCAAGCGAGCAGCTGGGCGAACT
GGCACAGGTTACAGCATTCCAGGTTGACGAAGATCTGTCCTATTTCGGTTCCTACGGCACCGACGGTGTT
GGCTACACAGTCCCTGTCCTGAAGCGCGAGCTGCGCCACATCCTGGGCCTGAACCGCAAGTGGGGCTTAT
GCATCGTTGGCATGGGCCGCCTCGGTAGTGCACTGGCAGACTGGCCGGGCTTTGGTGAATCTTTCGAACT
GCGCGGCTTCTTCGACGTTGATCCAGGCATGGTTGGGCGCCCTGTTCGCGGTGGCGTTATCGAGCATGTT
GACCTCCTGCCACAGCGCGTCCCGGGTCGCATCGAGATCGCCCTGCTGACCGTTCCTCGCGAAGCTGCAC
AGAAGGCAGCCGACTTACTAGTCGCCGCTGGTATCAAGGGAATTCTGAACTTCGCCCCTGTTGTTCTGGA
GGTTCCTAAGGAAGTTGCTGTTGAAAACGTTGATTTCCTGGCCGGCCTGACCCGCCTGAGCTTCGCAATC
CTGAATCCTAAGTGGCGCGAAGAAATGATGGGTTCCGGAACTGGGGGCAACGCCTCTGACGGTGGTGGGT
CTGGTGGTATGGTGAGCAAGGGCGAGGAGGATAACATGGCCATCATCAAGGAGTTCATGCGCTTCAAGGT
GCACATGGAGGGCTCCGTGAACGGCCACGAGTTCGAGATCGAGGGCGAGGGCGAGGGCCGCCCCTACGAG
GGCACCCAGACCGCCAAGCTGAAGGTGACCAAGGGTGGCCCCCTGCCCTTCGCCTGGGACATCCTGTCCC
CTCAGTTCATGTACGGCTCCAAGGCCTACGTGAAGCACCCCGCCGACATCCCCGACTACTTGAAGCTGTC
CTTCCCCGAGGGCTTCAAGTGGGAGCGCGTGATGAACTTCGAGGACGGCGGCGTGGTGACCGTGACCCAG
GACTCCTCCCTGCAGGACGGCGAGTTCATCTACAAGGTGAAGCTGCGCGGCACCAACTTCCCCTCCGACG
GCCCCGTAATGCAGAAGAAGACCATGGGCTGGGAGGCCTCCTCCGAGCGGATGTACCCCGAGGACGGCGC
CCTGAAGGGCGAGATCAAGCAGAGGCTGAAGCTGAAGGACGGCGGCCACTACGACGCTGAGGTCAAGACC
ACCTACAAGGCCAAGAAGCCCGTGCAGCTGCCCGGCGCCTACAACGTCAACATCAAGTTGGACATCACCT
CCCACAACGAGGACTACACCATCGTGGAACAGTACGAACGCGCCGAGGGCCGCCACTCCACCGGCGGCAT
GGACGAACTGTACAAGCCTAAAAAGAAACGTAAAGTTGAAGATGCTTGAGTCGACGAATTCATTGATCAT
AATCAGCCATACCACATTTGTAGAGGTTTTACTTGCTTTAAAAAACCTCCCACACCTCCCCCTGAACCTG
AAACATAAAATGAATGCAATTGTTGTTGTTAACTTGTTTATTGCAGCTTATAATGGTTACAAATAAAGCA
ATAGCATCACAAATTTCACAAATAAAGCATTTTTTTCACTGCATTCTAGTTGTGGTTTGTCCAAACTCAT
CAATGTATCTTATCATGTCTGGATCCGTACCGAGCTCGCGTAATCATGGTCATAGCTGTTTCCTGTGTGA
AATTGTTATCCGCTCACAATTCCACACAACATACGAGCCGGAAGCATAAAGTGTAAAGCCTGGGGTGCCT
AATGAGTGAGCTAACTCACATTAATTGCGTTGCGCTCACTGCCCGCTTTCCAGTCGGGAAACCTGTCGTG
CCAGCTGCATTAATGAATCGGCCAACGCGCGGGGAGAGGCGGTTTGCGTATTGGGCGCTCTTCCGCTTCC
TCGCTCACTGACTCGCTGCGCTCGGTCGTTCGGCTGCGGCGAGCGGTATCAGCTCACTCAAAGGCGGTAA
TACGGTTATCCACAGAATCAGGGGATAACGCAGGAAAGAACATGTGAGCAAAAGGCCAGCAAAAGGCCAG
GAACCGTAAAAAGGCCGCGTTGCTGGCGTTTTTCCATAGGCTCCGCCCCCCTGACGAGCATCACAAAAAT
CGACGCTCAAGTCAGAGGTGGCGAAACCCGACAGGACTATAAAGATACCAGGCGTTTCCCCCTGGAAGCT
CCCTCGTGCGCTCTCCTGTTCCGACCCTGCCGCTTACCGGATACCTGTCCGCCTTTCTCCCTTCGGGAAG
CGTGGCGCTTTCTCAATGCTCACGCTGTAGGTATCTCAGTTCGGTGTAGGTCGTTCGCTCCAAGCTGGGC
TGTGTGCACGAACCCCCCGTTCAGCCCGACCGCTGCGCCTTATCCGGTAACTATCGTCTTGAGTCCAACC
CGGTAAGACACGACTTATCGCCACTGGCAGCAGCCACTGGTAACAGGATTAGCAGAGCGAGGTATGTAGG
CGGTGCTACAGAGTTCTTGAAGTGGTGGCCTAACTACGGCTACACTAGAAGGACAGTATTTGGTATCTGC
GCTCTGCTGAAGCCAGTTACCTTCGGAAAAAGAGTTGGTAGCTCTTGATCCGGCAAACAAACCACCGCTG
GTAGCGGTGGTTTTTTTGTTTGCAAGCAGCAGATTACGCGCAGAAAAAAAGGATCTCAAGAAGATCCTTT
GATCTTTTCTACGGGGTCTGACGCTCAGTGGAACGAAAACTCACGTTAAGGGATTTTGGTCATGAGATTA
TCAAAAAGGATCTTCACCTAGATCCTTTTAAATTAAAAATGAAGTTTTAAATCAATCTAAAGTATATATG
AGTAAACTTGGTCTGACAGTTACCAATGCTTAATCAGTGAGGCACCTATCTCAGCGATCTGTCTATTTCG
TTCATCCATAGTTGCCTGACTCCCCGTCGTGTAGATAACTACGATACGGGAGGGCTTACCATCTGGCCCC
AGTGCTGCAATGATACCGCGAGACCCACGCTCACCGGCTCCAGATTTATCAGCAATAAACCAGCCAGCCG
GAAGGGCCGAGCGCAGAAGTGGTCCTGCAACTTTATCCGCCTCCATCCAGTCTATTAATTGTTGCCGGGA
AGCTAGAGTAAGTAGTTCGCCAGTTAATAGTTTGCGCAACGTTGTTGCCATTGCTACAGGCATCGTGGTG
TCACGCTCGTCGTTTGGTATGGCTTCATTCAGCTCCGGTTCCCAACGATCAAGGCGAGTTACATGATCCC
CCATGTTGTGCAAAAAAGCGGTTAGCTCCTTCGGTCCTCCGATCGTTGTCAGAAGTAAGTTGGCCGCAGT
GTTATCACTCATGGTTATGGCAGCACTGCATAATTCTCTTACTGTCATGCCATCCGTAAGATGCTTTTCT
GTGACTGGTGAGTACTCAACCAAGTCATTCTGAGAATAGTGTATGCGGCGACCGAGTTGCTCTTGCCCGG
CGTCAATACGGGATAATACCGCGCCACATAGCAGAACTTTAAAAGTGCTCATCATTGGAAAACGTTCTTC
GGGGCGAAAACTCTCAAGGATCTTACCGCTGTTGAGATCCAGTTCGATGTAACCCACTCGTGCACCCAAC
TGATCTTCAGCATCTTTTACTTTCACCAGCGTTTCTGGGTGAGCAAAAACAGGAAGGCAAAATGCCGCAA
AAAAGGGAATAAGGGCGACACGGAAATGTTGAATACTCATACTCTTCCTTTTTCAATAAGCGGCCGCGGC
CATGCCGGCCACTAGTCTCGAGTTATTATTGAAGCATTTATCAGGGTTATTGTCTCATGAGCGGATACAT
ATTTGAATGTATTTAGAAAAATAAACAAATAGGGGTTCCGCGCACATTTCCCCGAAAAGTGCCACCTGAC
GTCTAAGAAACCATTATTATCATGACATTAACCTATAAAAATAGGCGTATCACGAGGCCCTTTCGTCTCG
CGCGTTTCGGTGATGACGGTGAAAACCTCTGACACATGCAGCTCCCGGAGACGGTCACAGCTTGTCTGTA
AGCGGATGCCGGGAGCAGACAAGCCCGTCAGGGCGCGTCAGCGGGTGTTGGCGGGTGTCGGGGCTGGCTT
AACTATGCGGCATCAGAGCAGATTGTACTGAGAGTGCACCATATGAAGACGTCGCCTCCTCACTACTTCT
GGAATAGCTCAGAGGCCGAGGCGGCCTCGGCCTCTGCATAAATAAAAAAAATTAGTCAGCGCGCCATTCG
CCATTCAGGCTGCGCAACTGTTGGGAAGGGCGATCGGTGCGGGCCTCTTCGCTATTACGCCAGCTGGCGA
AAGGGGGATGTGCTGCAAGGCGATTAAGTTGGGTAACGCCAGGGTTTTCCCAGTCACGACGTTGTAAAAC
GACGGCCAGTGCCATCTGCAGTGAATAATAAAATGTGTGTTTGTCCGAAATACGCGTTTGAGATTTCTGT
CCCGACTAAATTCATGTCGCGCGATAGTGGTGTTTATCGCCGATAGAGATGGCGATATTGGAAAAATCGA
TATTTGAAAATATGGCATATTGAAAATGTCGCCGATGTGAGTTTCTGTGTAACTGATATCGCCATTTTTC
CAAAAGTTGATTTTTGGGCATACGCGATATCTGGCGATACGCTTATATCGTTTACGGGGGATGGCGATAG
ACGCCTTTGGTGACTTGGGCGATTCTGTGTGTCGCAAATATCGCAGTTTCGATATAGGTGACAGACGATA
TGAGGCTATATCGCCGATAGAGGCGACATCAAGCTGGCACATGGCCAATGCATATCGATCTATACATTGA
ATCAATATTGGCCATTAGCCATATTATTCATTGGTTATATAGCATAAATCAATATTGGCTATTGGCCATT
GCATACGTTGTATCCATATCATAATATGTACATTTATATTGGCTCATGTCCAACATTACCGCCATGTTGA
CATTGATTATTGACTAGTTATTAATAGTAATCAATTACGGGGTCATTAGTTCATAGCCCATATATGGAGT
TCCGCGTTACATAACTTACGGTAAATGGCCCGCCTGGCTGACCGCCCAACGACCCCCGCCCATTGACGTC
AATAATGACGTATGTTCCCATAGTAACGCCAATAGGGACTTTCCATTGACGTCAATGGGTGGAGTATTTA
CGGTAAACTGCCCACTTGGCAGTACATCAAGTGTATCATATGCCAAGTACGCCCCCTATTGACGTCAATG
ACGGTAAATGGCCCGCCTGGCATTATGCCCAGTACATGACCTTATGGGACTTTCCTACTTGGCAGTACAT
CTACGTATTAGTCATCGCTATTACCATGGTGATGCGGTTTTGGCAGTACATCAATGGGCGTGGATAGCGG
TTTGACTCACGGGGATTTCCAAGTCTCCACCCCATTGACGTCAATGGGAGTTTGTTTTGGCACCAAAATC
AACGGGACTTTCCAAAATGTCGTAACAACTCCGCCCCATTGACGCAAATGGGCGGTAGGCGTGTACGGTG
GGAGGTCTATATAAGCAGAGCTCGTTTAGTGAACCGTCAGATCGCCTGGAGACGCCATCCACGCTGTTTT
GACCTCCATAGAAGACACCGGGACCGATCCAGCCTCCGCGGCCGGGAACGGTGCATTGGAACGCGGATTC
CCCGTGCCAAGAGTGACGTAAGTACCGCCTATAGAGTCTATAGGCCCACCCCCTTGGCTTCTTATGCATG
CTATACTGTTTTTGGCTTGGGGTCTATACACCCCCGCTTCCTCATGTTATAGGTGATGGTATAGCTTAGC
CTATAGGTGTGGGTTATTGACCATTATTGACCACTCCCCTATTGGTGACGATACTTTCCATTACTAATCC
ATAACATGGCTCTTTGCCACAACTCTCTTTATTGGCTATATGCCAATACACTGTCCTTCAGAGACTGACA
CGGACTCTGTATTTTTACAGGATGGGGTCTCATTTATTATTTACAAATTCACATATACAACACCACCGTC
CCCAGTGCCCGCAGTTTTTATTAAACATAACGTGGGATCTCCACGCGAATCTCGGGTACGTGTTCCGGAC
ATGGGCTCTTCTCCGGTAGCGGCGGAGCTTCTACATCCGAGCCCTGCTCCCATGCCTCCAGCGACTCATG
GTCGCTCGGCAGCTCCTTGCTCCTAACAGTGGAGGCCAGACTTAGGCACAGCACGATGCCCACCACCACC
AGTGTGCCGCACAAGGCCGTGGCGGTAGGGTATGTGTCTGAAAATGAGCTCGGGGAGCGGGCTTGCACCG
CTGACGCATTTGGAAGACTTAAGGCAGCGGCAGAAGAAGATGCAGGCAGCTGAGTTGTTGTGTTCTGATA
AGAGTCAGAGGTAACTCCCGTTGCGGTGCTGTTAACGGTGGAGGGCAGTGTAGTCTGAGCAGTACTCGTT
GCTGCCGCGCGCGCCACCAGACATAATAGCTGACAGACTAACAGACTGTTCCTTTCCATGGGTCTTTTCT
GCAGTCACCGTCCTTGACACGAAGCTTCCCGGCCACAGCAATCGATCCATGACACAACCAGTGACAAGCA
GTCCCCCAGTGAAACCGCATCCGCA
Features (pLannotate 1.2.2; 20 found; start..end, strand, type, name):
    133..2178    +  CDS            Peredox: genetically encoded fluorescent biosensor of the cytosolic NADH-NAD+ redox state (Hung et al., 2011) consists of two pH-insensitive mutant copies of the Thermus aquaticus redox-sensing repressor Rex (T-Rex) separated by circularly permuted monomeric T-Sapphire (cpmTS), a pH-resistant GFP variant
   2179..2886    +  CDS            mCherry: mCherry is a basic (constitutively fluorescent) red fluorescent protein published in 2004, derived from Discosoma sp.. It is reported to be a very rapidly-maturing monomer with low acid sensitivity.
   2934..3018    +  CDS            large T antigen (fragment): large T antigen from SV40 (simian virus 40)
   3041..3175    +  polyA_signal   SV40 poly(A) signal: SV40 polyadenylation signal
   3223..3239    -  protein_bind   lac operator: The lac repressor binds to the lac operator to inhibit transcription in E. coli. This inhibition can be relieved by adding lactose or isopropyl-β-D-thiogalactopyranoside (IPTG). lac repressor encoded by lacI
   3247..3277    -  promoter       lac promoter: promoter for the E. coli lac operon
   3292..3313    -  protein_bind   CAP binding site: CAP binding activates transcription in the presence of cAMP. E. coli catabolite activator protein
   3326..3418    -  CDS            lacI (fragment): lac repressor; lacI; The lac repressor binds to the lac operator to inhibit transcription in E. coli. This inhibition can be relieved by adding lactose or isopropyl-β-D-thiogalactopyranoside (IPTG).
   3601..4189    -  rep_origin     ori: high-copy-number ColE1/pMB1/pBR322/pUC origin of replication
   4360..5220    -  CDS            AmpR: β-lactamase; bla; confers resistance to ampicillin, carbenicillin, and related antibiotics
   5221..5238    -  promoter       AmpR promoter (fragment): bla
   5274..5362    -  promoter       AmpR promoter (fragment): bla
   5457..5492    +  CDS            rop (fragment): Rop protein, which maintains plasmids at low copy number; rop
   5594..5645    +  misc_feature   bom (fragment): basis of mobility region from pBR322
   5654..5730    -  rep_origin     SV40 ori (fragment): SV40 origin of replication
   5737..5891    -  CDS            lacZα (fragment): LacZα fragment of β-galactosidase; lacZ fragment
   5904..6272    -  CDS            UL127 (fragment): UL127_HCMVA - Protein predicted: Swiss-Prot protein existence level 4. From Human cytomegalovirus (strain AD169) (HHV-5) (Human herpesvirus 5).
   6439..6818    +  enhancer       CMV enhancer: human cytomegalovirus immediate early enhancer
   6819..7022    +  promoter       CMV promoter: human cytomegalovirus (CMV) immediate early promoter
   7158..7984    +  intron         CMV intron A: human cytomegalovirus intron A (Chapman et al., 1991)
