[The description below was written by a language model from this plasmid's Addgene catalogue record and pLannotate feature annotations shown in this document.]
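Description:
GW1-Peredox-mCherry-NLS is a mammalian expression plasmid of about 8.1 kb built on the GW1 backbone. It drives a nuclear-targeted version of the Peredox NADH–NAD+ redox biosensor. In bacteria it is maintained as a high-copy plasmid through a ColE1/pUC-type origin and selected with ampicillin via the β-lactamase gene. The backbone also carries remnants of earlier cloning vectors, including partial lacZα, lacI, rop and bom sequences, a lac promoter/operator region and a fragment of the SV40 origin. None of these appears to have a role in the expression cassette.

Transcription is driven by the human cytomegalovirus immediate-early enhancer and promoter, followed by CMV intron A, which generally boosts expression in mammalian cells, and is terminated by an SV40 polyadenylation signal. The roughly 2.8 kb insert, cloned between PspOMI and SalI sites, encodes a single fusion protein. Its sensor portion, Peredox, consists of two pH-insensitive mutant copies of the Thermus aquaticus Rex redox-sensing repressor flanking a circularly permuted monomeric T-Sapphire, a pH-resistant GFP variant. mCherry is fused directly downstream, providing a constitutive red signal that can serve as a reference for normalising the green sensor fluorescence. At the C terminus is a nuclear localization sequence, annotated as a short fragment of SV40 large T antigen, which concentrates the fusion protein in the nucleus.

The construct is intended for transfection into mammalian cells for live fluorescence imaging of the NADH–NAD+ redox state. The associated work describes Peredox as a reporter of the cytosolic NADH–NAD+ redox state. The record does not explain the purpose of the nuclear targeting.
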