Addgene plasmid #32381: GW1-Peredox-mCherry-NLS
Depositing lab: Gary Yellen. Depositing organization: Harvard Medical School. Publication: Imaging Cytosolic NADH-NAD(+) Redox State with a Genetically Encoded Fluorescent Biosensor. Hung YP, Albeck JG, Tantama M, Yellen G. Cell Metab. 2011 Oct 5;14(4):545-54. 10.1016/j.cmet.2011.08.012 PubMed 21982714.
Backbone
  Vector backbone: GW1
  Backbone manufacturer: British Biotechnology
  Backbone size w/o insert (bp): 5300
  Vector type: Mammalian Expression
Growth in bacteria
  Bacterial resistance: Ampicillin, 100 μg/mL
  Growth temperature: 37°C
  Growth strain: DH5alpha
  Copy number: High Copy
Gene/Insert
  Gene/Insert name: Peredox-mCherry-NLS
  Insert size (bp): 2800
  Promoter: CMV
  Tag / fusion protein: Nuclear Localization Seq (C terminal on insert)
  Cloning method: Restriction Enzyme; 5′ cloning site PspOMI (not destroyed); 3′ cloning site SalI (not destroyed)
  Sequencing primers: 5′ CMV-f; 3′ SV40pA-R
Terms and licenses: Academic/Nonprofit Terms; Industry Terms: Not Available to Industry
How to cite: GW1-Peredox-mCherry-NLS was a gift from Gary Yellen (Addgene plasmid # 32381 ; http://n2t.net/addgene:32381 ; RRID:Addgene_32381)
