>Addgene plasmid #32381 | GW1-Peredox-mCherry-NLS | addgene partial sequence | sequence record 38348 | mCherry-F 5'-ccccgtaatgcagaagaaga-3'
TACCCCGAGGACGGCGCCCTGAAGGGCGAGATCAAGCAGAGGCTGAAGCTGAAGGACGGCGGCCACTACG
ACGCTGAGGTCAAGACCACCTACAAGGCCAAGAAGCCCGTGCAGCTGCCCGGCGCCTACAACGTCAACAT
CAAGTTGGACATCACCTCCCACAACGAGGACTACACCATCGTGGAACAGTACGAACGCGCCGAGGGCCGC
CACTCCACCGGCGGCATGGACGAACTGTACAAGCCTAAAAAGAAACGTAAAGTTGAAGATGCTTGAGTCG
ACGAATTCATTGATCATAATCAGCCATACCACATTTGTAGAGGTTTTACTTGCTTTAAAAAACCTCCCAC
ACCTCCCCCTGAACCTGAAACATAAAATGAATGCAATTGTTGTTGTTAACTTGTTTATTGCAGCTTATAA
TGGTTACAAATAAAGCAATAGCATCACAAATTTCACAAATAAAGCATTTTTTTCACTGCATTCTAGTTGT
GGTTTGTCCAAACTCATCAATGTATCTTATCATGTCTGGATCCGTACCGAGCTCGCGTAATCATGTCATA
GCTGTTTCCTGTGTGAAATTGTTATCCGCTCACAATTCCACACAACATACGAGCCGGAAGCATAAAGTGT
AAAGCCTGGGGTGCCTAATGAGTGAGCTAACTACATTAATTGCGTTGCGCTCACTGCCCGCTTTCCAGTC
GGGAAACCTGTCGTGCCAGCTGCATTAATGAATCGGCCAACGCGCGGGGAGAGGCGGTTTGCGTATTGGG
CGCTCTTCCGCTTCCTCGCTCACTGACTCGCTGCGCTCGGTCGTTCGGCTGCGGCGAGCGGTATCAGCTC
ACTCAAAGGCGGTAATACGGTTATCCACAGAATCAGGG
