>Addgene plasmid #32381 | GW1-Peredox-mCherry-NLS | addgene partial sequence | sequence record 38544 | mChery-R
GCCTCGCCCTCGCCCTCGATCTCGAACTCGTGGCCGTTCACGGAGCCCTCCATGTGCACCTTGAAGCGCA
TGAACTCCTTGATGATGGCCATGTTATCCTCCTCGCCCTTGCTCACCATACCACCAGACCCACCACCGTC
AGAGGCGTTGCCCCCAGTTCCGGAACCCATCATTTCTTCGCGCCACTTAGGATTCAGGATTGCGAAGCTC
AGGCGGGTCAGGCCGGCCAGGAAATCAACGTTTTCAACAGCAACTTCCTTAGGAACCTCCAGAACAACAG
GGGCGAAGTTCAGAATTCCCTTGATACCAGCGGCGACTAGTAAGTCGGCTGCCTTCTGTGCAGCTTCGCG
AGGAACGGTCAGCAGGGCGATCTCGATGCGACCCGGGACGCGCTGTGGCAGGAGGTCAACATGCTCGATA
ACGCCACCGCGAACAGGGCGCCCAACCATGCCTGGATCAACGTCGAAGAAGCCGCGCAGTTCGAAAGATT
CACCAAAGCCCGGCCAGTCTGCCAGTGCACTACCGAGGCGGCCCATGCCAACGATGCATAAGCCCCACTT
GCGGTTCAGGCCCAGGATGTGGCGCAGCTCGCGCTTCAGGACAGGGACTGTGTAGCCAACACCGTCGGTG
CCGTAGGAACCGAAATAGGACAGATCTTCGTCAACCTGGAATGCTGTAACCTGTGCCAGTTCGCCCAGCT
GCTCGCTTGCAGTGCGGTGAACGCCTTGGGCTTCGAGCTCCTCCAGGATGCGGAGGTAAGTGATGAGGCG
GCTGATGGCGGCTTCAGGTACCTTGGTGTTATATTCAAGCTTATGGCCCAGGATGTTGCCGTCCTCCTTG
AAGTCGATGCCCTTCAGCTCGATGCGGTTAACCAGAGTGTCGCCCTCGAACTTAACCTCAGCGCGTGTCT
TAT
